>Addgene plasmid #15955 | pM50-ISH | depositor partial sequence | sequence record 8444 | Author sequence
TCTAGAATCACTAGTTGTTCTGATTGGGGATGTGGGTGTGTGTGGTTAATCTAGTAGCTGTACTTTTATT
TTATCCAGATTTTGAACTTGCCTCATTCCAGATGGACCATCCTAGGAACTTTCCCCTGTCACATAATTTC
TTGTCTCATAGTTTCTTCTGAAACAGAAGAATGCACTGACATGAAAGTGCTAACCCCAACTATCATCTGT
AGACTCAGATCCAAAGACCTAAACCTTAAATATGGCCTTATAATGTTGTTTCAACATTCTTGGCTGTGTT
CTTTGTTTTAGGTCTCTATTTTTTTGGACTCATCTTATGGCCTCTCTTGTTTCCCACATCAGTCTCATGG
TAAATGAGGAATCAAGAGTAAGATTTTTATAATAATAAAACTAATCTTCAGCCTAATGTTCCATGGTACT
CTCATGGATCTTATTCTTAAATTTTCTGATATTAGCATCCAATCTTTTGTCATTTGGTGATCGAACTTTG
TGGATGGAAAACATCACCAACATCAGTGAGTTCATCCTCATGGGCTTCCCTACTGCTCCATGGCTGCAAA
TTCTGCTTTTCTCCATCTTCTTCATAACTTATGTGTTTGTGCTTTTGGAAAATCTGGTCATCATTCTTAC
TGTATGGGTCACTGGGTCACTGCACAAGCCTATGTACTATTTTCTGAGTACTATGTCCTTTCTGGAGGCC
TGGTATATATCTGTCACTGTCCCTAAGATGCTGGCTGGATTCCTATTTCGCCCCAATACCATTTCTTTCT
TGGGATGTATGACTCAGCTTTACTTCTTTATGTCCCTTGCCTGTACTGAATGCGTACTTTTAGCTGCCAT
GGCCTATGATCGTTATGTAGCCATATGTTGGCCTCTTCGCTATCCAGTCATGATGACCACAGGATTTTGT
GTTCAACTGACCATCAGTTCTTGGGTGAGTGGCTTCACCATCTCCATGGCAAAGGTGTACTTTATCTCAC
GAGTTGCCTTCTGTGGCAATAATGTCTTGAACCATTTTTTCTGTGATGTGTCACCCATCCTTAAGTTAGC
CTGTATGAACTTATCTATGGCTGAGACAGTAGATTTTGCCCTTGCCATCGTCATCCTTATATTCCCACTC
TCAGCCACTGTTCTTTCCTATGGCTTCATTGTCTCTACTGTCCTGCAAATACCATCAGCCACTGGGCAGC
GGAAGGCCTTCTCCACCTGTGCTTCTCATCTTACAGTGGTGGTCATCTTCTACACAGCTGTGATCTTCAT
GTATGTCCGACCTCGGGCCATTGCTTCGTTTAATTCTAACAAGCTGATCTCAGCCATCTATGCAGTCTTC
ACTCCCATGCTCAACCCCATTATCTACTGCCTGAGGAACAAGGAAGTCAAAGATGCCATCAGAAAAACCA
TAGCAGGTGGTAGAGCACCGGCCTTGGGAGAGTCTATTTCTTAAATTGACTTAATTGACAATCATCATTT
GACTTAGCATCAAAAAGCACTTTCATTGGAAGAAATTCTGTGATTGTAAACATACTGATTTAGTAGAACA
ATTTAAAGACATAGACTCAGAGATTATAGAGAATCCTTTATTTTTCTGTCAGGCCTTAATGAAATACCTT
TTTAAAAACAAATTTAGGTGAAATATACATTAGTAAAATAGTTATACAGCAATTTTATTATCTATGAAAT
ACTCTGAATAAATAATCAGTTATCACTGAACTGTTTCTAGA
