>Addgene plasmid #15955 | pM50-ISH | addgene partial sequence | sequence record 22570 | T7 5'-TAATACGACTCACTATAGGG-3'
GGTCGACGGTATCGATAAGCTTGATATCGAATTCCTGCAGCCCGGGGGATCCACTAGTTCTAGAAACAGT
TCAGTGATAACTGATTATTTATTCAGAGTATTTCATAGATAATAAAATTGCTGTATAACTATTTTACTAA
TGTATATTTCACCTAAATTTGTTTTTAAAAAGGTATTTCATTAAGGCCTGACAGAAAAATAAAGGATTCT
CTATAATCTCTGAGTCTATGTCTTTAAATTGTTCTACTAAATCAGTATGTTTACAATCACAGAATTTCTT
CCAATGAAAGTGCTTTTTGATGCTAAGTCAAATGATGATTGTCAATTAAGTCAATTTAAGAAATAGACTC
TCCCAAGGCCGGTGCTCTACCACCTGCTATGGTTTTTCTGATGGCATCTTTGACTTCCTTGTTCCTCAGG
CAGTAGATAATGGGGTTGAGCATGGGAGTGAAGACTGCATAGATGGCTGAGATCAGCTTGTTAGAATTAA
ACGAAGCAATGGCCCGAGGTCGGACATACATGAAGATCACAGCTGTGTAGAAGATGACCACCACTGTAAG
ATGAGAAGCACAGGTGGAGAAGGCCTTCCGCTGCCCAGTGGCTGATGGTATTTGCAGGACAGTAGAGACA
ATGAAGCCATAGGAAAGAACAGTGGCTGAGAGTGGGAATATAAGGATGACGATGGCAAGGGCAAAATCTA
CTGTCTCAGCCATAGATAAGTTCATACAGGCTAACTTA
