[The description below was written by a language model from this plasmid's Addgene catalogue record.]
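Description:
pM50-ISH is a bacterial cloning plasmid built on the pBluescript II SK(-) phagemid backbone (about 3 kb) and used as a template for making an in situ hybridization riboprobe against a mouse odorant receptor gene. It is maintained as a high-copy plasmid in E. coli under ampicillin selection. No feature table accompanies the record. Backbone elements such as the origin of replication, f1 origin and flanking phage promoters can therefore only be inferred from what is generally known of pBluescript-type vectors.

The insert is a 1,721 bp fragment of the Mus musculus gene Olfr6, also known as M50 and MOR103-16. The record lists the insert name as M12, which differs from the M50 designation in the plasmid name and the gene entry; the record does not explain this difference. The fragment was cloned by restriction digestion into the XbaI site, which is retained on both sides, and it can be sequenced from the flanking M13 forward and reverse primer sites. Because a single enzyme was used at both ends, orientation was not fixed by the cloning strategy, and the record does not state it explicitly.

According to the depositor's notes, the plasmid is linearized with NotI and transcribed in vitro with T7 RNA polymerase to produce an RNA probe by run-off transcription from the T7 promoter next to the polylinker. The "ISH" in the name, together with the associated study of how the H element influences odorant receptor gene expression in mouse, indicates that the probe is used to detect cells expressing this receptor by in situ hybridization. There is no eukaryotic promoter or expression cassette recorded, so the construct serves only as a probe template.
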