Addgene plasmid #15955: pM50-ISH
Depositing lab: Peter Mombaerts. Depositing organization: Rockefeller University. Publication: Local and cis Effects of the H Element on Expression of Odorant Receptor Genes in Mouse. Fuss SH, Omura M, Mombaerts P. Cell. 2007 Jul 27. 130(2):373-84. 10.1016/j.cell.2007.06.023 PubMed 17662950.
Backbone
  Vector backbone: pBSIISK-
  Backbone size w/o insert (bp): 3000
Growth in bacteria
  Bacterial resistance: Ampicillin, 100 μg/mL
  Growth temperature: 37°C
  Growth strain: DH5alpha
  Copy number: High Copy
Gene/Insert
  Gene/Insert name: M12 (alt names: MOR103-16; olfr6)
  Species: M. musculus (mouse)
  Insert size (bp): 1721
  GenBank ID: AF321236
  Entrez Gene: Olfr6 (a.k.a. M50, MOR103-16)
  Cloning method: Restriction Enzyme; 5′ cloning site XbaI (not destroyed); 3′ cloning site XbaI (not destroyed)
  Sequencing primers: 5′ M13 reverse; 3′ M13 forward
Terms and licenses: Academic/Nonprofit Terms; Industry Terms: Not Available to Industry
Depositor comments: to make RNA probe, cut with NotI. Then do in vitro transcription with T7RNA polymerase.
How to cite: pM50-ISH was a gift from Peter Mombaerts (Addgene plasmid # 15955 ; http://n2t.net/addgene:15955 ; RRID:Addgene_15955)
